>Addgene plasmid #72535 | pJK618 | depositor full sequence | sequence record 132626 | pJK618 sequence 8435 bps
TGGCGAATGGG
[124 nt withheld, positions 12-135]
C
[91 nt withheld, positions 137-227]
A
[49 nt withheld, positions 229-277]
CCTTTGACGTTGGAGTCCACGTTCTTT
[37 nt withheld, positions 305-341]
ACCCTATCTCGGTCTATTCTTTTGATTTATAAGGGATTTTGCCGATTTCGGCCTATTGGTTAAAAAATGA
GCTGATTTAACAAAAATTTAACGCGAATTTTAACAAAATATTAACGTTTACAATTTCAGGTGGCACTTTT
CGGGGAAATGTGCGCGGAACCCCTATTTGTTTATTTTTCTAAATACATTCAAATATGTATCCGCTCATGA
ATTAATTCTTAGAAAAACTCATCGAGCATCAAATGAAACTGCAATTTATTCATATCAGGATTATCAATAC
CATATTTTTGAAAAAGCCGTTTCTGTAATGAAGGAGAAAACTCACCGAGGCAGTTCCATAGGATGGCAAG
ATCCTGGTATCGGTCTGCGATTCCGACTCGTCCAACATCAATACAACCTATTAATTTCCCCTCGTCAAAA
ATAAGGTTATCAAGTGAGAAATCACCATGAGTGACGACTGAATCCGGTGAGAATGGCAAAAGTTTATGCA
TTTCTTTCCAGACTTGTTCAACAGGCCAGCCATTACGCTCGTCATCAAAATCACTCGCATCAACCAAACC
GTTATTCATTCGTGATTGCGCCTGAGCGAGACGAAATACGCGATCGCTGTTAAAAGGACAATTACAAACA
GGAATCGAATGCAACCGGCGCAGGAACACTGCCAGCGCATCAACAATATTTTCACCTGAATCAGGATATT
CTTCTAATACCTGGAATGCTGTTTTCCCGGGGATCGCAGTGGTGAGTAACCATGCATCATCAGGAGTACG
GATAAAATGCTTGATGGTCGGAAGAGGCATAAATTCCGTCAGCCAGTTTAGTCTGACCATCTCATCTGTA
ACATCATTGGCAACGCTACCTTTGCCATGTTTCAGAAACAACTCTGGCGCATCGGGCTTCCCATACAATC
GATAGATTGTCGCACCTGATTGCCCGACATTATCGCGAGCCCATTTATACCCATATAAATCAGCATCCAT
GTTGGAATTTAATCGCGGCCTAGAGCAAGACGTTTCCCGTTGAATATGGCTCATAACACCCCTTGTATTA
CTGTTTATGTAAGCAGACAGTTTTATTGTTCATGACCAAAATCCCTTAACGTGAGTTTTCGTTCCACTGA
GCGTCAGACCCCGTAGAAAAGATCAAAGGATCTTCTTGAGATCCTTTTTTTCTGCGCGTAATCTGCTGCT
TGCAAACAAAAAAACCACCGCTACCAGCGGTGGTTTGTTTGCCGGATCAAGAGCTACCAACTCTTTTTCC
GAAGGTAACTGGCTTCAGCAGAGCGCAGATACCAAATACTGTCCTTCTAGTGTAGCCGTAGTTAGGCCAC
CACTTCAAGAACTCTGTAGCACCGCCTACATACCTCGCTCTGCTAATCCTGTTACCAGTGGCTGCTGCCA
GTGGCGATAAGTCGTGTCTTACCGGGTTGGACTCAAGACGATAGTTACCGGATAAGGCGCAGCGGTCGGG
CTGAACGGGGGGTTCGTGCACACAGCCCAGCTTGGAGCGAACGACCTACACCGAACTGAGATACCTACAG
CGTGAGCTATGAGAAAGCGCCACGCTTCCCGAAGGGAGAAAGGCGGACAGGTATCCGGTAAGCGGCAGGG
TCGGAACAGGAGAGCGCACGAGGGAGCTTCCAGGGGGAAACGCCTGGTATCTTTATAGTCCTGTCGGGTT
TCGCCACCTCTGACTTGAGCGTCGATTTTTGTGATGCTCGTCAGGGGGGCGGAGCCTATGGAAAAACGCC
AGCAACGCGGCCTTTTTACGGTTCCTGGCCTTTTGCTGGCCTTTTGCTCACATGTTCTTTCCTGCGTTAT
CCCCTGATTCTGTGGATAACCGTATTACCGCCTTTGAGTGAGCTGATACCGCTCGCCGCAGCCGAACGAC
CGAGCGCAGCGAGTCAGTGAGCGAGGAAGCGGAAGAGCGCCTGATGCGGTATTTTCTCCTTACGCATCTG
TGCGGTATTTCACACCGCATATATGGTGCACTCTCAGTACAATCTGCTCTGATGCCGCATAGTTAAGCCA
GTATACACTCCGCTATCGCTACGTGACTGGGTCATGGCTGCGCCCCGACACCCGCCAACACCCGCTGACG
CGCCCTGACGGGCTTGTCTGCTCCCGGCATCCGCTTACAGACAAGCTGTGACCGTCTCCGGGAGCTGCAT
GTGTCAGAGGTTTTCACCGTCATCACCGAAACGCGCGAGGCAGCTGCGGTAAAGCTCATCAGCGTGGTCG
TGAAGCGATTCACAGATGTCTGCCTGTTCATCCGCGTCCAGCTCGTTGAGTTTCTCCAGAAGCGTTAATG
TCTGGCTTCTGATAAAGCGGGCCATGTTAAGGGCGGTTTTTTCCTGTTTGGTCACTGATGCCTCCGTGTA
AGGGGGATTTCTGTTCATGGGGGTAATGATACCGATGAAACGAGAGAGGATGCTCACGATACGGGTTACT
GATGATGAACATGCCCGGTTACTGGAACGTTGTGAGGGTAAACAACTGGCGGTATGGATGCGGCGGGACC
AGAGAAAAATCACTCAGGGTCAATGCCAGCGCTTCGTTAATACAGATGTAGGTGTTCCACAGGGTAGCCA
GCAGCATCCTGCGATGCAGATCCGGAACATAATGGTGCAGGGCGCTGACTTCCGCGTTTCCAGACTTTAC
GAAACACGGAAACCGAAGACCATTCATGTTGTTGCTCAGGTCGCAGACGTTTTGCAGCAGCAGTCGCTTC
ACGTTCGCTCGCGTATCGGTGATTCATTCTGCTAACCAGTAAGGCAACCCCGCCAGCCTAGCCGGGTCCT
CAACGACAGGAGCACGATCATGCGCACCCGTGGGGCCGCCATGCCGGCGATAATGGCCTGCTTCTCGCCG
AAACGTTTGGTGGCGGGACCAGTGACGAAGGCTTGAGCGAGGGCGTGCAAGATTCCGAATACCGCAAGCG
ACAGGCCGATCATCGTCGCGCTCCAGCGAAAGCGGTCCTCGCCGAAAATGACCCAGAGCGCTGCCGGCAC
CTGTCCTACGAGTTGCATGATAAAGAAGACAGTCATAAGTGCGGCGACGATAGTCATGCCCCGCGCCCAC
CGGAAGGAGCTGACTGGGTTGAAGGCTCTCAAGGGCATCGGTCGAGATCCCGGTGCCTAATGAGTGAGCT
AACTTACATTAATTGCGTTGCGCTCACTGCCCGCTTTCCAGTCGGGAAACCTGTCGTGCCAGCTGCATTA
ATGAATCGGCCAACGCGCGGGGAGAGGCGGTTTGCGTATTGGGCGCCAGGGTGGTTTTTCTTTTCACCAG
TGAGACGGGCAACAGCTGATTGCCCTTCACCGCCTGGCCCTGAGAGAGTTGCAGCAAGCGGTCCACGCTG
GTTTGCCCCAGCAGGCGAAAATCCTGTTTGATGGTGGTTAACGGCGGGATATAACATGAGCTGTCTTCGG
TATCGTCGTATCCCACTACCGAGATATCCGCACCAACGCGCAGCCCGGACTCGGTAATGGCGCGCATTGC
GCCCAGCGCCATCTGATCGTTGGCAACCAGCATCGCAGTGGGAACGATGCCCTCATTCAGCATTTGCATG
GTTTGTTGAAAACCGGACATGGCACTCCAGTCGCCTTCCCGTTCCGCTATCGGCTGAATTTGATTGCGAG
TGAGATATTTATGCCAGCCAGCCAGACGCAGACGCGCCGAGACAGAACTTAATGGGCCCGCTAACAGCGC
GATTTGCTGGTGACCCAATGCGACCAGATGCTCCACGCCCAGTCGCGTACCGTCTTCATGGGAGAAAATA
ATACTGTTGATGGGTGTCTGGTCAGAGACATCAAGAAATAACGCCGGAACATTAGTGCAGGCAGCTTCCA
CAGCAATGGCATCCTGGTCATCCAGCGGATAGTTAATGATCAGCCCACTGACGCGTTGCGCGAGAAGATT
GTGCACCGCCGCTTTACAGGCTTCGACGCCGCTTCGTTCTACCATCGACACCACCACGCTGGCACCCAGT
TGATCGGCGCGAGATTTAATCGCCGCGACAATTTGCGACGGCGCGTGCAGGGCCAGACTGGAGGTGGCAA
CGCCAATCAGCAACGACTGTTTGCCCGCCAGTTGTTGTGCCACGCGGTTGGGAATGTAATTCAGCTCCGC
CATCGCCGCTTCCACTTTTTCCCGCGTTTTCGCAGAAACGTGGCTGGCCTGGTTCACCACGCGGGAAACG
GTCTGATAAGAGACACCGGCATACTCTGCGACATCGTATAACGTTACTGGTTTCACATTCACCACCCTGA
ATTGACTCTCTTCCGGGCGCTATCATGCCATACCGCGAAAGGTTTTGCGCCATTCGATGGTGTCCGGGAT
CTCGACGCTCTCCCTTATGCGACTCCTGCATTAGGAAGCAGCCCAGTAGTAGGTTGAGGCCGTTGAGCAC
CGCCGCCGCAAGGAATGGTGCATGCAAGGAGATGGCGCCCAACAGTCCCCCGGCCACGGGGCCTGCCACC
ATACCCACGCCGAAACAAGCGCTCATGAGCCCGAAGTGGCGAGCCCGATCTTCCCCATCGGTGATGTCGG
CGATATAGGCGCCAGCAACCGCACCTGTGGCGCCGGTGATGCCGGCCACGATGCGTCCGGCGTAGAGGAT
CGAGATCTCGATCCCGCGAAATTAATACGACTCACTATAGGGGAATTGTGAGCGGATAACAATTCCCCTC
TAGAAATAATTTTGTTTAACTTTAAGAAGGAGATATACCATGGGCAGCAGCCATCATCATCATCATCACA
GCAGCGGCCTGGTGCCGCGCGGCAGCCATATGAAGGTACGTGTAACCGTCATGCTGAAGGACGGTGTTCT
GGACCCGCAGGGCAAGGCCATCAGCCACGCATTGCAGACACTTGGTTTTGAAGGCGTGCACGATGTGCGC
GTGGGTAAGGTGATTGAACTGGATCTGCCGGGTGCCAAAGCCGAGGAAGCCCAGAAAAAGGCCGATGCCA
TGGCGCGTGATCTGCTAGCCAACCTGGTGATTGAAGATTACTCTGTAGAGGTGGTGGAATGAAAGCAGCA
ATTATCGTATTCCCCGGTACCAACCGGGAGCGCGATATGGCCATTGCCCTCAAGCGCGTTACAGGGCAGG
CCCCGCGCATGATCTGGCACCATGAAACAGATCTGGGAGATACCGATCTAGTCGTGCTGCCAGGTGGTTT
CAGCTATGGCGATTATCTGCGCTGTGGTGCCATGGCAGCGCATTCTCCCATCATGGCGGCTATCAAAGCC
TTTGCCCAAAAGGGTGGCCATATTTTGGGTGTGTGCAACGGCTTCCAGATTTTAACGGAAACAGGGCTTC
TGCCCGGTGCTCTGTTGCGCAACGCCAACCTGCGCTTTCTCTCTCAGGATTGCTACCTGAAGGTGGAAGC
AGAGAACACACCTTTCACTCACAAGTGGAAGAAGGGTGATGTTTTCCGCACCCCTCTGGCCCATGGTGAT
GGCAATTACACGGCAGATATCGCCACGCTGGAACGGCTTGAAGGTGAAGGTCTTGTGGCTTTCCACTATG
CCGATGCCAAAGGCAATGTGCAGGCTGATGATGCCATCAGCAACCCCAATGGCAGCATCAACAGCATTGC
GGGTATTCTGAGCGAAAACAAACGCATTTGCGGCATGATGCCTCATCCAGAAGATCTGGTTGATCCTCTC
ATGGGTGGGGAAGATGGTCTGCCATTGTTCCAAGGTCTGGTGGAGGCTGTAGTCCGGTGAATAAGCCTGT
AACCGTTGATGAATCCCTTGCCCGTGAATTCGGGCTGACATCTGAGGAATACGGTCGTGTGCTGTCCATT
ATGGGCCGCACCCCCAGCCTGACAGAGCTGGGCGTGTTCTCTGTGATGTGGTCGGAACACTGCTCCTACA
AATCTTCCCGCAAGTGGCTGCGCACGCTGCCAACCAAGGCGCCGTGGGTTATTCATGGCCCCGGTGAAAA
TGCTGGTGTGGTGGATATTGGGCAGGGCTATGCCGCCATCTTCAAGATGGAAAGCCATAACCACCCATCC
TTTATCGAACCCTATCAGGGTGCGGCCACGGGTGTGGGGGGCATTCTGCGCGATGTGTTCACCATGGGCG
CACGCCCCATTGCCAACTTGAACGCCCTGCGTTTTGGCAGCCCCGAAAACCCCGTTACCCGCCGCGTGAT
TGATGGCGTGGTGCGTGGTATTGGCGGCTATGGCAACTGTGTTGGCGTGCCCACCGTAGGCGGGGAAATC
AACTTCCACCCGGCCTATGATGGCAACCCGCTGGTAAACGCCATGACGGTTGGTTTGGCCCGTAAGGACC
GTATCTTCCTTTCGGCTGCGGCAGGTGTTGGCAACCCGGTTGTTTACGTGGGCTCCCGCACAGGGCGTGA
TGGCATTCATGGTGCCACCATGTCTTCCGCCGAGTTTGATGAAGATGCCCTTTCCAAGCGCCCCACGGTA
CAGGTGGGTGACCCCTTTATTGAAAAGCTTCTGATTGAAGCCTGTCTGGAACTGATGGCAACAGATGCCA
TTATCGCCATTCAGGACATGGGCGCTGCGGGTCTGACATCTTCTTCCGTGGAAATGGCAGGCAAGGGCGG
TGTGGGCATTGAGCTTGATCTGGATGCCGTGCCCCAGCGTGAGCCGAACATGACGGCTTATGAAATGATG
CTGTCTGAAAGCCAGGAACGCATGCTGATGGTGCTGCGCCCTGACCGGACAGACGTGGCCCGCAAGATCT
TTGAAAAATGGGAACTGGATTTTGCCATTATTGGGCATCTGACAGATACCGGCCACATCGTCGTCAAGCA
CAAAGGACAGTTGGAAGCCGATATTCCGCTGGACCCATTGGCAGAACAGGCCCCTATTTACGATCGGCCC
GCAACACCACCCAAGGCGCCGGCTCCGCTAGAAGGCGTGCATGCACCGCTTTCTTTGGATGCCACGTTAC
TGAAGCTGGTTGGTTCGCCAGATCTGGCCTCCCGCGCATGGGTATGGAACCAGTATGACAGCACTGTAGG
GGGGCAGACAGTCCGCCGTCCGGGTGCTGCTGATGCTGCCATTGTGAAGGTGGAAGATACAGACATTGGT
CTGGCCATCACCACAGATTGCACCCCGCGTTACTGTCAGGCAGACCCCAAAACAGGTGGCGCACAAGCTG
TTGCAGAAGCATGGCGTAACCTAACAGCTACTGGCGCACGCCCGCTGGCCGTAACGGATAACCTGAACTT
CGCCAACCCGGAAAAACCCGAAATCATGGGCCAGTTTGTGGCTGCGGTTGAAGGTATGGGGGAAGCCTGT
ACAGCGCTGGATTTCCCGGTCGTGAGCGGCAACGTGTCTCTTTATAATGAAACACGAAACCCAGATGGCT
CCACCACCGCCATTCTGCCCACACCCGCCATTGGCGCCTTGGGCGTTCTGGATGATGTGAACAAGGCTGT
TGGCCTTGGCATGCAGCCAGAATCTGACGTGGTGCTGATTGGTGAAACCAAGGGTGAGCTCGGCCAGACC
ATCTGGCTGCGTGAAATTCTGGGTCAGGAAGCTGGTGCACCGCCGCCGGTCGATCTGGTTGCCGAAAAAC
GCAATGGTGACTTTGTACGCAGCGCCATTCTGGATGGCACCATTACCGCATGCCATGACATTGCTGACGG
TGGCATTATGGTTGCCGCCGCAGAAATGGTGATGGCAAGTGGCATTGGATGTGAGCTGGAAAGCCCAGAT
TCCGGTATCCGGCCAGAAGCCTTCTGGTTTGGTGAAGATCAGGCCCGCTATCTGGCTTGTGTAGCAAACG
GCAAAGCCCTGTGCGAACGCGCTCAGGCAGCTGGTGTGCCTGCACGCATTATTGCCCGCTCAGGCGGAAA
TGATTTGATTCTGCCCAGCGGCGTCACCATATCCGCAGCACGCCTAAAAACGGCCCATGAAGCATTTTTC
CCGATGCTGATGGGCAACTCACTCGAGCACCACCACCACCACCACTGAGATCCGGCTGCTAACAAAGCCC
GAAAGGAAGCTGAGTTGGCTGCTGCCACCGCTGAGCAATAACTAGCATAACCCCTTGGGGCCTCTAAACG
GGTCTTGAGGGGTTTTTTGCTGAAAGGAGGAACTATATCCGGAT
Features (pLannotate 1.2.2; 22 found; start..end, strand, type, name):
     12..467     +  rep_origin     f1 ori (sequence partly withheld): f1 bacteriophage origin of replication; arrow indicates direction of (+) strand synthesis
    494..551     +  promoter       AmpR promoter (fragment): bla
    560..1375    -  CDS            KanR: aminoglycoside phosphotransferase; aph(3')-Ia; confers resistance to kanamycin in bacteria or G418 (Geneticin®) in eukaryotes
   1497..2085    +  rep_origin     ori: high-copy-number ColE1/pMB1/pBR322/pUC origin of replication
   2271..2413    -  misc_feature   bom: basis of mobility region from pBR322
   2515..2706    -  CDS            rop: Rop protein, which maintains plasmids at low copy number; rop
   2723..3103    +  CDS            YPB1_ECOLX: Protein predicted: Swiss-Prot protein existence level 4. From Escherichia coli.
   3175..3466    -  CDS            TcR (fragment): tetracycline efflux protein; tet; confers resistance to tetracycline
   3481..3502    -  protein_bind   CAP binding site: CAP binding activates transcription in the presence of cAMP. E. coli catabolite activator protein
   3515..4597    -  CDS            lacI: lac repressor; lacI; The lac repressor binds to the lac operator to inhibit transcription in E. coli. This inhibition can be relieved by adding lactose or isopropyl-β-D-thiogalactopyranoside (IPTG).
   4598..4675    -  promoter       lacI promoter: lacI
   4683..4962    -  CDS            TcR (fragment): tetracycline efflux protein; tet; confers resistance to tetracycline
   4984..5002    +  promoter       T7 promoter: promoter for bacteriophage T7 RNA polymerase
   5003..5027    +  protein_bind   lac operator: The lac repressor binds to the lac operator to inhibit transcription in E. coli. This inhibition can be relieved by adding lactose or isopropyl-β-D-thiogalactopyranoside (IPTG). lac repressor encoded by lacI
   5042..5064    +  RBS            RBS: efficient ribosome binding site from bacteriophage T7 gene 10 (Olins and Rangwala, 1989)
   5083..5099    +  CDS            capTEV™ (fragment): composite tag for in vivo biotinylation, TEV protease cleavage, and 6xHis tagging
   5110..5127    +  CDS            thrombin site: thrombin recognition and cleavage site
   5382..6041    +  CDS            purQ: PURQ_SYNY3 - Experimental evidence at protein level: Swiss-Prot protein existence level 1. Part of the phosphoribosylformylglycinamidine synthase complex involved in the purines biosynthetic pathway. Catalyzes the ATP-dependent conversion of formylglycinamide ribonucleotide (FGAR) and glutamine to yield formylglycinamidine ribonucleotide (FGAM) and glutamate. The FGAM synthase complex is composed of three subunits. PurQ produces an ammonia molecule by converting glutamine to glutamate. PurL transfers the ammonia molecule to FGAR to form FGAM in an ATP- dependent manner. PurS interacts with Pur
   6089..8104    +  CDS            purL (fragment): PURL_BACSU - Experimental evidence at protein level: Swiss-Prot protein existence level 1. Part of the phosphoribosylformylglycinamidine synthase complex involved in the purines biosynthetic pathway. Catalyzes the ATP-dependent conversion of formylglycinamide ribonucleotide (FGAR) and glutamine to yield formylglycinamidine ribonucleotide (FGAM) and glutamate. The FGAM synthase complex is composed of three subunits. PurQ produces an ammonia molecule by converting glutamine to glutamate. PurL transfers the ammonia molecule to FGAR to form FGAM in an ATP- dependent manner. PurS interacts with Pur
   8279..8296    +  CDS            9xHis (fragment): 9xHis affinity tag
   8306..8355    +  CDS            SET1 (fragment): solubility-enhancement tag derived from T7 phage gene 10B
   8363..8410    +  terminator     T7 terminator: transcription terminator for bacteriophage T7 RNA polymerase
