[The description below was written by a language model from this plasmid's Addgene catalogue record and pLannotate feature annotations shown in this document.]
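Description:
pJK618 is a bacterial expression plasmid built on the pET28a backbone (8,435 bp in total) that co-produces the three subunits of formylglycinamidine ribonucleotide (FGAM) synthetase from Acetobacter aceti 1023. It is selected with kanamycin through the aph(3')-Ia KanR gene and replicates from a ColE1/pBR322-type origin. The annotation also shows the bom and rop elements and an f1 origin, and the catalogue lists the plasmid as high copy. A backbone lacI gene supplies lac repressor.

The payload sits between the NdeI and XhoI sites as a single transcription unit. A T7 promoter with an adjacent lac operator and the T7 gene 10 ribosome binding site drives purS, purQ and purL, and the unit ends at the T7 terminator. Expression therefore requires a host that supplies T7 RNA polymerase and is inducible with IPTG. The depositor describes the insert as three overlapping genes from a single operon, and only the first gene has a promoter recorded, consistent with a polycistronic arrangement. The purS entry is noted as a synthetic gene.

PurS, the small subunit, carries the backbone N-terminal His6 tag followed by a thrombin cleavage site. PurQ, the glutaminase subunit, is untagged. PurL, the large subunit, reads into the backbone C-terminal His6 tag. The automated feature table identifies purQ and purL by homology but does not label purS, which presumably occupies the unannotated stretch between the thrombin site and purQ. The short "capTEV", "9xHis" and "SET1" fragment calls appear to be partial matches to the His tags and flanking vector sequence.

In the enzyme complex, PurQ generates ammonia from glutamine and PurL uses it in the ATP-dependent conversion of FGAR to FGAM in purine biosynthesis. The tagging pattern suits affinity purification of the subunits, though the record gives no purpose beyond producing them.
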