Addgene plasmid #72535: pJK618
Purpose: Produces Acetobacter aceti 1023 formylglycinamidine ribonucleotide synthetase small subunit, N-term His6 tag; glutaminase subunit; large subunit, C-terminal His6 tag (H6AaPurS, AaPurQ, AaPurLH6)
Depositing lab: T. J. Kappock. Depositing organization: Purdue University.
Backbone
  Vector backbone: pET28a
  Backbone size w/o insert (bp): 5369
  Total vector size (bp): 8435
  Vector type: Bacterial Expression
Growth in bacteria
  Bacterial resistance: Kanamycin, 50 μg/mL
  Growth temperature: 37°C
  Growth strain: DH5alpha
  Copy number: High Copy
Gene/Insert 1
  Gene/Insert name: formylglycinamidine ribonucleotide synthetase, small subunit (alt names: purS; AZ09_06375)
  Species: Acetobacter aceti 1023
  Mutation: synthetic gene
  GenBank ID: KDE20458
  Promoter: T7
  Tag / fusion protein: His6 (N terminal on backbone)
  Cloning method: Restriction Enzyme; 5′ cloning site NdeI (not destroyed); 3′ cloning site n/a (unknown if destroyed)
  Sequencing primers: 5′ T7 promoter; 3′ n/a
Gene/Insert 2
  Gene/Insert name: formylglycinamidine ribonucleotide synthetase, glutaminase subunit (alt names: purQ; AZ09_06385)
  Species: Acetobacter aceti 1023
  GenBank ID: KDE20460
  Promoter: n/a
  Cloning method: Unknown
  Sequencing primers: 5′ n/a; 3′ n/a
Gene/Insert 3
  Gene/Insert name: formylglycinamidine ribonucleotide synthetase, large subunit (alt names: purL; AZ09_06390)
  Species: Acetobacter aceti 1023
  GenBank ID: KDE20461
  Promoter: n/a
  Tag / fusion protein: His6 (C terminal on backbone)
  Cloning method: Restriction Enzyme; 5′ cloning site n/a (unknown if destroyed); 3′ cloning site XhoI (not destroyed)
  Sequencing primers: 5′ n/a; 3′ T7 terminator
Terms and licenses: Academic/Nonprofit Terms; Industry Terms: Not Available to Industry
Depositor comments: Three overlapping genes from single operon
How to cite: pJK618 was a gift from T. J. Kappock (Addgene plasmid # 72535 ; http://n2t.net/addgene:72535 ; RRID:Addgene_72535)
