>Addgene plasmid #72535 | pJK618 | addgene partial sequence | sequence record 135977 | T7 5'-TAATACGACTCACTATAGGG-3'
AATAATTTTGTTTAACTTTAAGAAGGAGATATACCATGGGCAGCAGCCATCATCATCATCATCACAGCAG
CGGCCTGGTGCCGCGCGGCAGCCATATGAAGGTACGTGTAACCGTCATGCTGAAGGACGGTGTTCTGGAC
CCGCAGGGCAAGGCCATCAGCCACGCATTGCAGACACTTGGTTTTGAAGGCGTGCACGATGTGCGCGTGG
GTAAGGTGATTGAACTGGATCTGCCGGGTGCCAAAGCCGAGGAAGCCCAGAAAAAGGCCGATGCCATGGC
GCGTGATCTGCTAGCCAACCTGGTGATTGAAGATTACTCTGTAGAGGTGGTGGAATGAAAGCAGCAATTA
TCGTATTCCCCGGTACCAACCGGGAGCGCGATATGGCCATTGCCCTCAAGCGCGTTACAGGGCAGGCCCC
GCGCATGATCTGGCACCATGAAACAGATCTGGGAGATACCGATCTAGTCGTGCTGCCAGGTGGTTTCAGC
TATGGCGATTATCTGCGCTGTGGTGCCATGGCAGCGCATTCTCCCATCATGGCGGCTATCAAAGCCTTTG
CCCAAAAGGGTGGCCATATTTTGGGTGTGTGCAACGGCTTCCAGATTTTAACGGAAACAGGGCTTCTGCC
CGGTGCTCTGTTGCGCAACGCCAACCTGCGCTTTCTCTCTCAGGATTGCTACCTGAAGGTGGAAGCAGAG
AACACACCTTTCACTCACAAGTGGAAGAAGGGTGATGTTTTCCGCACCCCTCTGGCCCATGGTGATGGCA
ATTACACGGCAGATATCGCCACGCTGGAACGGCTTGAAGGTGAAGGTCTTGTGGCTTTCCACTATGCCGA
TGCCAAAGGCAATGTGCAGGCTGATGATGCCATCAGCAACCCCAATGGCAGCATCAACAGCATTGCGGGT
ATTCTGAGCGAAAACAAACGCATTTGCGGCATGATGCCTCATCCAGAAGATCTGGTTGATCCTCTCATGG
GTGGGGAAGATGGTCTGCCATTGTTCCAAGGTCTGGTGGAGGCTGTAGTCCGGTGAATAAGCCTGTAACC
GTTGATGAATCC
