>Addgene plasmid #72535 | pJK618 | addgene partial sequence | sequence record 135978 | T7term 5'-GCTAGTTATTGCTCAGCGG-3'
TTTGTTAGCAGCCGGATCTCAGTGGTGGTGGTGGTGGTGCTCGAGTGAGTTGCCCATCAGCATCGGGAAA
AATGCTTCATGGGCCGTTTTTAGGCGTGCTGCGGATATGGTGACGCCGCTGGGCAGAATCAAATCATTTC
CGCCTGAGCGGGCAATAATGCGTGCAGGCACACCAGCTGCCTGAGCGCGTTCGCACAGGGCTTTGCCGTT
TGCTACACAAGCCAGATAGCGGGCCTGATCTTCACCAAACCAGAAGGCTTCTGGCCGGATACCGGAATCT
GGGCTTTCCAGCTCACATCCAATGCCACTTGCCATCACCATTTCTGCGGCGGCAACCATAATGCCACCGT
CAGCAATGTCATGGCATGCGGTAATGGTGCCATCCAGAATGGCGCTGCGTACAAAGTCACCATTGCGTTT
TTCGGCAACCAGATCGACCGGCGGCGGTGCACCAGCTTCCTGACCCAGAATTTCACGCAGCCAGATGGTC
TGGCCGAGCTCACCCTTGGTTTCACCAATCAGCACCACGTCAGATTCTGGCTGCATGCCAAGGCCAACAG
CCTTGTTCACATCATCCAGAACGCCCAAGGCGCCAATGGCGGGTGTGGGCAGAATGGCGGTGGTGGAGCC
ATCTGGGTTTCGTGTTTCATTATAAAGAGACACGTTGCCGCTCACGACCGGGAAATCCAGCGCTGTACAG
GCTTCCCCCATACCTTCAACCGCAGCCACAAACTGGCCCATGATTTCGGGTTTTTCCGGGTTGGCGAAGT
TCAGGTTATCCGTTACGGCCAGCGGGCGTGCGCCAGTAGCTGTTAGGTTACGCCATGCTTCTGCAACAGC
TTGTGCGCCACCTGTTTTGGGGTCTGCCTGACAGTAA
